Addgene plasmid #1507: pPD54_01
Purpose: (Empty Backbone)
Depositing lab: Andrew Fire. Depositing organization: Carnegie Institution for Science.
Backbone
  Vector backbone: Unknown
  Vector type: Worm Expression
Growth in bacteria
  Bacterial resistance: Ampicillin, 100 μg/mL
  Growth temperature: 37°C
  Growth strain: DH5alpha
  Copy number: Unknown
Gene/Insert
  Gene/Insert name: None
  Tag / fusion protein: IVSA, rf2128
  Cloning method: Restriction Enzyme
Terms and licenses: Academic/Nonprofit Terms; Industry Terms: Not Available to Industry
Depositor comments: See Fire Lab Vector Kit Documentation 1995. Fire Lab Miniprep Number pPD54.01, Ligation number pPD54_01.
How to cite: pPD54_01 was a gift from Andrew Fire (Addgene plasmid # 1507 ; http://n2t.net/addgene:1507 ; RRID:Addgene_1507)
