[The description below was written by a language model from this plasmid's Addgene catalogue record and pLannotate feature annotations shown in this document.]
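Description:
pPD54_01 is a 5,273-nt empty-backbone plasmid from a 1995 vector kit of C. elegans expression vectors, catalogued as a worm expression vector with no insert. The parental backbone is listed as unknown, but the annotated features point to a pUC/pBR322-type bacterial scaffold. It carries a high-copy ColE1/pMB1-family origin of replication and a complete β-lactamase gene with its own promoter, giving ampicillin selection in E. coli. Short remnants of rop, the pBR322 bom region and lacI are also present. A CAP binding site, lac promoter and lac operator sit just upstream of a fragment of the pUC18/19 multiple cloning site. A second polylinker fragment lies about 1.9 kb away, which suggests that the worm-specific material was inserted between the two halves of the original cloning site.

The catalogue's tag/fusion field lists "IVSA" and "rf2128". IVSA probably denotes a synthetic intron, an element placed in worm vectors to improve transgene expression, but the record does not define either term and the automated annotation did not detect them. Much of the region between the polylinker fragments and the bacterial elements is unannotated. The only nematode-related hit is a short fragment matching C. elegans aex-5 (kpc-3), whose role here is not explained and which may simply reflect genomic sequence carried in a regulatory segment. The record names no promoter, reporter or 3' UTR for worm expression. The depositor's kit documentation is the reference for the vector's intended design. It is best regarded as a restriction-cloning scaffold for building C. elegans expression or reporter constructs.
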