Features (pLannotate 1.2.2; 12 found; start..end, strand, type, name):
     18..36      -  misc_feature   MCS (fragment): pUC18/19 multiple cloning site
   1905..1921    -  misc_feature   MCS (fragment): pUC18/19 multiple cloning site
   2538..2690    +  CDS            aex-5 (fragment): AEX5_CAEEL - Also known as kpc-3 From Caenorhabditis elegans.
   2818..2853    +  CDS            rop (fragment): Rop protein, which maintains plasmids at low copy number; rop
   2955..3054    +  misc_feature   bom (fragment): basis of mobility region from pBR322
   3152..3256    +  promoter       AmpR promoter: bla
   3257..4117    +  CDS            AmpR: β-lactamase; bla; confers resistance to ampicillin, carbenicillin, and related antibiotics
   4288..4876    +  rep_origin     ori: high-copy-number ColE1/pMB1/pBR322/pUC origin of replication
   5059..5151    +  CDS            lacI (fragment): lac repressor; lacI; The lac repressor binds to the lac operator to inhibit transcription in E. coli. This inhibition can be relieved by adding lactose or isopropyl-β-D-thiogalactopyranoside (IPTG).
   5164..5185    +  protein_bind   CAP binding site: CAP binding activates transcription in the presence of cAMP. E. coli catabolite activator protein
   5200..5230    +  promoter       lac promoter: promoter for the E. coli lac operon
   5238..5254    +  protein_bind   lac operator: The lac repressor binds to the lac operator to inhibit transcription in E. coli. This inhibition can be relieved by adding lactose or isopropyl-β-D-thiogalactopyranoside (IPTG). lac repressor encoded by lacI
>Addgene plasmid #1507 | pPD54_01 | depositor full sequence | sequence record 118 | Author sequence
ATGACCATGATTACGCCAAGCTTGCATGCCTGCAGGAATTCGTTATTTTGTGTTACTATCTATACGTGAC
TACATATAAAATATTCATTTGTTCTTCTTTTATAAAAGTAAAAAGGTATTTTTTGAGCTCTCAAATTCTT
TAATTGATTATACAACTTTCAAAAATTAAAGCAGGAATCACATTATAATTTTTGGGATTCCCCGATATCT
AAATGGTTGTTTTGCGGATATTGACTTTCCTTTCAGATGACTCGGTGGCACTGCTTTTACAAATCGATTT
TTCTGGAAAATTTTGAATTATTTAGCCTATAAAATCCACAAAACTTACATCATCCGGATGGCACCTCCTG
AATTTAAGACCATAGTTGATAGTAGGTGGAGGAATTGTTGGATAACGTGGGTCTTGATGTACTCTGAAAA
ATTTTAAATGGTTGTGTAATGAGTGTCAGAGCTCACCGAATTTTTCTGGAGTGATGTCTTGGACGATATG
CAATGTTTCTGGGTTTTTGATGGTGCTTTATACTATTAAAGTTTCTTAATACAGTAACATCCTCGTTATT
TTGAGTATTTCGAGAAGTTGAAGTATTTCTTTGCTTTCTCATTTTTCTTCTAACTATTCGCTTTGGCTGT
TTCTTCACTTTTCTTTTCTTCTTATGTGTTTCCGTTGTGTAAATTGGACCAGGTAGAATAATCGGTGATT
CAACTTCCCGAATAGTCATCACTTCGTAATTCATCATTCTATCGTCATCTTGTTCACGAGAATGATTGTC
AAATAATCTTGGCTGCTCTGTAATAACATCTTCCTGAAGACGAGCTTCACTAAAGCGCCTTCTGACAGAA
TCAGGGCTTGTTGGCACAGAGTTGAATGGGGTCCAGTCGTCTGAAATTTTAAAATTGAATCACTTTTACG
GGTAAGGCAGGATATCACGATAGTGTCTAAAAGGAGGAAGAATTTTTTCTTGTTTTCTGCCTGGAATTGT
TTCAGGATTAAAATAGCAAGCCTCGAAGTTTGCCCGCTGGCCCGAAATAGCCTATTCATCAGTCAGCCGC
AGAAGGGTTGTTTTTGGGGACCCCGCTTTACCGGTGTAGTATTATTTGACATTGGTAATTTTTTAATTAC
GGTTAAACATAAGTTAAACAATAAAATTACAAACCTGCACAAAGAGTTCCTGGGCCACATAATGTTTCAT
CAATATCACTTCCCCAGGCGCTATGTCTATCTTCTGAAATCTCAGTTTTCTTTTCTAAATTAAATAATAT
TTCAAACCTTCTACATGTTCTGGAGCGGTTCTGGAACTTTTTTGTCCCATAGAGAATACAAAAAGAGACG
AAAATGGTTCAGTGGAACGAAACAAACGTGGGATGTAACCATGGAAGTGAGAATAATTGATGGAATAGCT
AATGAGCTGAAGCTGAGTAGATCAGAGACTACTTTATTCTAAAAAGTACAGTAGTTGGAAAATTACATGT
TTCATTTCTAATTTTCAAGGAAAAGCTAGTAATTACCGTAATCTTGTTTGTACCTGAAATTTTATGTACT
GCAGGTGACCAAGTATGTTTGAGGCATGACTTCACACACCTAACTGATAAAGGCCTCTATCACAAACTAG
AGTTGTGACGGAAAATTCAACTTCTCAGAATATAGCTCAAAATCTATCAAATTTTATTTTCAAAAATCCA
AATAATTGTGCACGCAATGTACTTACTGCTTCATAAAGTTCAGAAGAATTGGATAAATTTGAATGAAGTT
TTCAAAGCTTTTATCAGTGACTGTACATTGTGATAGGCTTGTGCTGTTATCAGCTGCCTCAAATAGGTTG
TCGCTTGAAAATTTATATAAAAGGCCTACCAGCAGACATGAGAATCAAGCTTCAAAGGCTCTACTCAAAA
ATAGTCTGCAAGTGTCTAGAGGATCCCCGGGATTGGCCAAAGGACCCAAAGGTATGTTTCGAATGATACT
AACATAACATAGAACATTTTCAGGAGGACCCTTGGCTAGCGTCGACGGTACCATGGTATTGATATCTGAG
CTCCGCATCGGCCGCTGTCATCAGATCGCCATCTCGCGCCCGTGCCTCTGACTTCTAAGTCCAATTACTC
TTCAACATCCCTACATGCTCTTTCTCCCTGTGCTCCCACCCCCTATTTTTGTTATTATCAAAAAACTTCT
CTTAATTTCTTTGTTTTTTAGCTTCTTTTAAGTCACCTCTAACAATGAAATTGTGTAGATTCAAAAATAG
AATTAATTCGTAATAAAAAGTCGAAAAAAATTGTGCTCCCTCCCCCCATTAATAATAATTCTATCCCAAA
ATCTACACAATGTTCTGTGTACACTTCTTATGTTTTTTACTTCTGATAAATTTTTTTGAAACATCATAGA
AAAAACCGCACACAAAATACCTTATCATATGTTACGTTTCAGTTTATGACCGCAATTTTTATTTCTTCGC
ACGTCTGGGCCTCTCATGACGTCAAATCATGCTCATCGTGAAAAAGTTTTGGAGTATTTTTGGAATTTTT
CAATCAAGTGAAAGTTTATGAAATTAATTTTCCTGCTTTTGCTTTTTGGGGTTTCCCCTATTGTTTGTCA
AGATTTCGAGGACGGCGTTTTTCTTGCTAAAATCACAAGTATTGATGAGCACGATGCAAGAAAGATCGGA
AGAAGGTTTGGGTTTGAGGCTCAGTGGAAGGTGAGTAGAAGTTGATAATTTGAAAGTGGAGTAGTGTCTA
TGGGGTTTTTGCCTTAAATGACAGAATACATTCCCAATATACCAAACATAACTGTTTCCTACTAGTCGGC
CGTACGGGCCCTTTCGTCTCGCGCGTTTCGGTGATGACGGTGAAAACCTCTGACACATGCAGCTCCCGGA
GACGGTCACAGCTTGTCTGTAAGCGGATGCCGGGAGCAGACAAGCCCGTCAGGGCGCGTCAGCGGGTGTT
GGCGGGTGTCGGGGCTGGCTTAACTATGCGGCATCAGAGCAGATTGTACTGAGAGTGCACCATATGCGGT
GTGAAATACCGCACAGATGCGTAAGGAGAAAATACCGCATCAGGCGGCCTTAAGGGCCTCGTGATACGCC
TATTTTTATAGGTTAATGTCATGATAATAATGGTTTCTTAGACGTCAGGTGGCACTTTTCGGGGAAATGT
GCGCGGAACCCCTATTTGTTTATTTTTCTAAATACATTCAAATATGTATCCGCTCATGAGACAATAACCC
TGATAAATGCTTCAATAATATTGAAAAAGGAAGAGTATGAGTATTCAACATTTCCGTGTCGCCCTTATTC
CCTTTTTTGCGGCATTTTGCCTTCCTGTTTTTGCTCACCCAGAAACGCTGGTGAAAGTAAAAGATGCTGA
AGATCAGTTGGGTGCACGAGTGGGTTACATCGAACTGGATCTCAACAGCGGTAAGATCCTTGAGAGTTTT
CGCCCCGAAGAACGTTTTCCAATGATGAGCACTTTTAAAGTTCTGCTATGTGGCGCGGTATTATCCCGTA
TTGACGCCGGGCAAGAGCAACTCGGTCGCCGCATACACTATTCTCAGAATGACTTGGTTGAGTACTCACC
AGTCACAGAAAAGCATCTTACGGATGGCATGACAGTAAGAGAATTATGCAGTGCTGCCATAACCATGAGT
GATAACACTGCGGCCAACTTACTTCTGACAACGATCGGAGGACCGAAGGAGCTAACCGCTTTTTTGCACA
ACATGGGGGATCATGTAACTCGCCTTGATCGTTGGGAACCGGAGCTGAATGAAGCCATACCAAACGACGA
GCGTGACACCACGATGCCTGTAGCAATGGCAACAACGTTGCGCAAACTATTAACTGGCGAACTACTTACT
CTAGCTTCCCGGCAACAATTAATAGACTGGATGGAGGCGGATAAAGTTGCAGGACCACTTCTGCGCTCGG
CCCTTCCGGCTGGCTGGTTTATTGCTGATAAATCTGGAGCCGGTGAGCGTGGGTCTCGCGGTATCATTGC
AGCACTGGGGCCAGATGGTAAGCCCTCCCGTATCGTAGTTATCTACACGACGGGGAGTCAGGCAACTATG
GATGAACGAAATAGACAGATCGCTGAGATAGGTGCCTCACTGATTAAGCATTGGTAACTGTCAGACCAAG
TTTACTCATATATACTTTAGATTGATTTAAAACTTCATTTTTAATTTAAAAGGATCTAGGTGAAGATCCT
TTTTGATAATCTCATGACCAAAATCCCTTAACGTGAGTTTTCGTTCCACTGAGCGTCAGACCCCGTAGAA
AAGATCAAAGGATCTTCTTGAGATCCTTTTTTTCTGCGCGTAATCTGCTGCTTGCAAACAAAAAAACCAC
CGCTACCAGCGGTGGTTTGTTTGCCGGATCAAGAGCTACCAACTCTTTTTCCGAAGGTAACTGGCTTCAG
CAGAGCGCAGATACCAAATACTGTCCTTCTAGTGTAGCCGTAGTTAGGCCACCACTTCAAGAACTCTGTA
GCACCGCCTACATACCTCGCTCTGCTAATCCTGTTACCAGTGGCTGCTGCCAGTGGCGATAAGTCGTGTC
TTACCGGGTTGGACTCAAGACGATAGTTACCGGATAAGGCGCAGCGGTCGGGCTGAACGGGGGGTTCGTG
CACACAGCCCAGCTTGGAGCGAACGACCTACACCGAACTGAGATACCTACAGCGTGAGCATTGAGAAAGC
GCCACGCTTCCCGAAGGGAGAAAGGCGGACAGGTATCCGGTAAGCGGCAGGGTCGGAACAGGAGAGCGCA
CGAGGGAGCTTCCAGGGGGAAACGCCTGGTATCTTTATAGTCCTGTCGGGTTTCGCCACCTCTGACTTGA
GCGTCGATTTTTGTGATGCTCGTCAGGGGGGCGGAGCCTATGGAAAAACGCCAGCAACGCGGCCTTTTTA
CGGTTCCTGGCCTTTTGCTGGCCTTTTGCTCACATGTTCTTTCCTGCGTTATCCCCTGATTCTGTGGATA
ACCGTATTACCGCCTTTGAGTGAGCTGATACCGCTCGCCGCAGCCGAACGACCGAGCGCAGCGAGTCAGT
GAGCGAGGAAGCGGAAGAGCGCCCAATACGCAAACCGCCTCTCCCCGCGCGTTGGCCGATTCATTAATGC
AGCTGGCACGACAGGTTTCCCGACTGGAAAGCGGGCAGTGAGCGCAACGCAATTAATGTGAGTTAGCTCA
CTCATTAGGCACCCCAGGCTTTACACTTTATGCTTCCGGCTCGTATGTTGTGTGGAATTGTGAGCGGATA
ACAATTTCACACAGGAAACAGCT
