>Addgene plasmid #1507 | pPD54_01 | addgene partial sequence | sequence record 16648 | 1507_m13reverse
GNGCTGCGGATTCGTTATTTTGTGTTACTATCTATACGTGACTACATATAAAATATTCATTTGTTCTTCT
TTTATAAAAGTAAAAAGGTATTTTTTGAGCTCTCAAATTCTTTAATTGATTATACAACTTTCAAAAATTA
AAGCAGGAATCACATTATAATTTTTGGGATTCCCCGATATCTAAATGGTTGTTTTGCGGATATTGACTTT
CCTTTCAGATGACTCGGTGGCACTGCTTTTACAAATCGATTTTTCTGGAAAATTTTGAATTATTTAGCCT
ATAAAATCCACAAAACTTACATCATCCGGATGGCACCTCCTGAATTTAAGACCATAGTTGATAGTAGGTG
GAGGAATTGTTGGATAACGTGGGTCTTGATGTACTCTGAAAAATTTTAAATGGTTGTGTAATGAGTGTCA
GAGCTCACCGAATTTTTCTGGAGTGATGTCTTGGACGATATGCAATGTTTCTGGGTTTTTGATGGTGCTT
TATACTATTAAAGTTTCTTAATACAGTAACATCCTCGTTATTTTGAGTATTTCGAGAAGTTGAAGTATTT
CTTTGCTTTCTCATTTTTCTTCTAACTATTCGCTTTGGCTGTTTCTTCACTTTTCTTTTCTTCTTATGTG
TTTCCGTTGTGTAAATTGGACCAGGTAGAATAATCGGTGATTCAACTTCCCGAATAGTCATCACTTCGTA
ATTCATCATTCTATCGTCATCTTGTTCACGAGAATGATTGTCAAATAATCTTGGCTGCTCTGTAATAACA
TCTTCCTGAAGACGAGCTTCACTAAAGCGCCTTCTGACAGAATCAGGGCTTGTTGGCACAGAGTTGAATG
GGGTCCAGTCGTCTGAAATTTTAAAATTGAATCACTTTTACGGGTAAGGCAGGATATCACGATAGTGTCT
AAAAGGAGGAAGAATTTTTCCTGTTTTCTGCCNGGANTGTTTTCNCGAGTAAANAACANGCCCNCCCCGA
NTGTCGNCNGCCGCCCNAAAACACNCTATCCATCNGTCCCCCCCANAAGGGTTGTTTTGGGGCACCCCCC
TNNCCGGGGAAAATTATTGANCTGGGAATTTTTNAATACGGTNAACCNAGGTNAACAAAAAATTNCANCC
CGNCNAAAAGNTCCGGGGCCNANANGTTCACCAAATCCCCNCCCCGGGCCCTTGNNNACCCTCGNAACCC
CNTTTTCTTTCCAAAAAAAAAAANTCCACCCCCCCCGGNNGGGGGGGGCGGGACTTTTTCCNCNAAAAAA
AAAAAAAAAAGGGNCNGGGNNCNACCCNGGGGGGNCCCGGNGGGNAANTTNGGNNNNNGGCGGNCNAAAA
AAAACCTCTTTTNANNNGN
